Addgene plasmid #56352: mPapaya1-CytERM-N-17
Purpose: Localization: Endoplasmic Reticulum, Excitation: 530, Emission: 541
Depositing lab: Michael Davidson. Depositing organization: Florida State University, Tallahassee. Publication: An engineered monomeric Zoanthus sp. yellow fluorescent protein. Hoi H, Howe ES, Ding Y, Zhang W, Baird MA, Sell BR, Allen JR, Davidson MW, Campbell RE. Chem Biol. 2013 Oct 24;20(10):1296-304. doi: 10.1016/j.chembiol.2013.08.008. Epub 2013 Oct 3. PubMed 24094838.
Backbone
  Vector backbone: mPapaya1-N1
  Backbone size w/o insert (bp): 4750
  Vector type: Mammalian Expression
  Selectable markers: Neomycin (select with G418)
Growth in bacteria
  Bacterial resistance: Kanamycin, 50 μg/mL
  Growth temperature: 37°C
  Growth strain: DH5alpha
  Copy number: High Copy
Gene/Insert
  Gene/Insert name: CytERM (alt names: Cytochrome p450; NM_001171120.1)
  Promoter: CMV
  Tag / fusion protein: mPapaya1 (C terminal on backbone)
  Cloning method: Unknown
  Sequencing primers: 5′ CMV-F; 3′ SV40pA-R
Terms and licenses: Academic/Nonprofit Terms; Industry Terms: Not Available to Industry
Depositor comments: Cytochrome p450 . Excitation = 530; Emission = 541
How to cite: mPapaya1-CytERM-N-17 was a gift from Michael Davidson (Addgene plasmid # 56352 ; http://n2t.net/addgene:56352 ; RRID:Addgene_56352)
