[The description below was written by a language model from this plasmid's Addgene catalogue record and pLannotate feature annotations shown in this document.]
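Description:
mPapaya1-CytERM-N-17 is a mammalian expression plasmid built on the mPapaya1-N1 backbone, an N1-style fluorescent protein fusion vector, and is designed to label the endoplasmic reticulum with a yellow fluorescent protein. The sequenced record is about 4.8 kb. It is maintained at high copy in E. coli through a ColE1/pUC-type origin and also carries an f1 phage origin. A single Tn5 NeoR/KanR gene handles both selections. The bacterial bla-type promoter drives it for kanamycin resistance in bacteria, and the SV40 enhancer/early promoter drives it for G418 selection of transfected mammalian cells, with an HSV TK polyadenylation signal downstream. The short ble, bGH poly(A) and large T antigen fragments flagged by the annotation appear to be small backbone remnants rather than functional elements.

The expression cassette uses the human CMV immediate early enhancer and promoter. Downstream lies a short insert of under 90 bp that the feature table identifies as a fragment of rabbit cytochrome P450 CYP2C1. This is the CytERM element, which in general use is the amino-terminal membrane anchor of the P450 and tethers a fused protein to the cytoplasmic face of the ER membrane. A stretch of residual multiple cloning site sequence links it to mPapaya1, so the fluorescent protein sits at the C terminus of the fusion, and an SV40 polyadenylation signal ends the transcript. The "17" in the name is not explained in the record. mPapaya1 is a mammalian codon-optimized monomeric yellow fluorescent protein engineered from the Zoanthus protein zFP538, with recorded excitation and emission of 530 and 541 nm. The construct is intended as an ER localization marker for fluorescence imaging of mammalian cells.
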