Features (pLannotate 1.2.2; 17 found; start..end, strand, type, name):
      1..304     +  enhancer       CMV enhancer: human cytomegalovirus immediate early enhancer
    305..508     +  promoter       CMV promoter: human cytomegalovirus (CMV) immediate early promoter
    531..554     +  misc_feature   MCS (fragment): multiple cloning site
    598..684     +  CDS            CYP2C1 (fragment): CP2C1_RABIT - Experimental evidence at protein level: Swiss-Prot protein existence level 1. Cytochromes P450 are a group of heme-thiolate monooxygenases. In liver microsomes, this enzyme is involved in an NADPH-dependent electron transport pathway. It oxidizes a variety of structurally unrelated compounds, including steroids, fatty acids, and xenobiotics. From Oryctolagus cuniculus (Rabbit).
    679..722     +  misc_feature   MCS (fragment): multiple cloning site
    736..1449    +  CDS            mPapaya1: monomeric yellow fluorescent protein derived from the Zoanthus fluorescent protein zFP538 mammalian codon-optimized
   1465..1548    +  CDS            large T antigen (fragment): large T antigen from SV40 (simian virus 40)
   1571..1692    +  polyA_signal   SV40 poly(A) signal: SV40 polyadenylation signal
   1726..2154    -  rep_origin     f1 ori (sequence partly withheld): f1 bacteriophage origin of replication; arrow indicates direction of (+) strand synthesis
   2181..2285    +  promoter       AmpR promoter: bla
   2287..2644    +  promoter       SV40 promoter: SV40 enhancer and early promoter
   2679..3473    +  CDS            NeoR/KanR: aminoglycoside phosphotransferase from Tn5; aph(3')-II (or nptII); confers resistance to neomycin, kanamycin, and G418 (Geneticin®)
   3494..3646    +  CDS            ble (fragment): BLE_KLEPN - Experimental evidence at protein level: Swiss-Prot protein existence level 1. Binding protein with a strong affinity to the bleomycin family of antibiotics. Binds to CL990; an antimitotic-antibiotic compound. From Klebsiella pneumoniae.
   3705..3752    +  polyA_signal   HSV TK poly(A) signal: herpes simplex virus thymidine kinase polyadenylation signal (Cole and Stacy, 1985)
   3843..3859    -  polyA_signal   bGH poly(A) signal (fragment): bovine growth hormone polyadenylation signal
   4081..4669    +  rep_origin     ori: high-copy-number ColE1/pMB1/pBR322/pUC origin of replication
   4784..4843    +  enhancer       CMV enhancer (fragment): human cytomegalovirus immediate early enhancer
>Addgene plasmid #56352 | mPapaya1-CytERM-N-17 | addgene full sequence | sequence record 226518 | Addgene NGS Result
CGTTACATAACTTACGGTAAATGGCCCGCCTGGCTGACCGCCCAACGACCCCCGCCCATTGACGTCAATA
ATGACGTATGTTCCCATAGTAACGCCAATAGGGACTTTCCATTGACGTCAATGGGTGGAGTATTTACGGT
AAACTGCCCACTTGGCAGTACATCAAGTGTATCATATGCCAAGTACGCCCCCTATTGACGTCAATGACGG
TAAATGGCCCGCCTGGCATTATGCCCAGTACATGACCTTATGGGACTTTCCTACTTGGCAGTACATCTAC
GTATTAGTCATCGCTATTACCATGGTGATGCGGTTTTGGCAGTACATCAATGGGCGTGGATAGCGGTTTG
ACTCACGGGGATTTCCAAGTCTCCACCCCATTGACGTCAATGGGAGTTTGTTTTGGCACCAAAATCAACG
GGACTTTCCAAAATGTCGTAACAACTCCGCCCCATTGACGCAAATGGGCGGTAGGCGTGTACGGTGGGAG
GTCTATATAAGCAGAGCTGGTTTAGTGAACCGTCAGATCCGCTAGCGCTACCGGACTCAGATCTGGTACC
CCTTGCAGCTTCCAGTTGTCAGGAAGAGAAGGCTCCCATGGATCCTGTGGTGGTGCTGGGGCTCTGTCTC
TCCTGTTTGCTTCTCCTTTCACTCTGGAAACAGAGCTATGGGGGAGGGAAGCTTCGAATTCTGCAGTCGA
CGGTACCGCGGGCCCGGGATCCACCGGTCGCCACCATGGTGAGCAAGGGCGAGGGGCAATCGAAGCATGG
ACTAAAGGAGGAGATGACGGTGAAGTACCACATGGAAGGTTGCGTTAATGGTCACAAATTTGTCATTACT
GGAGAGGGCATTGGAAACCCTTTTAAGGGTAAGCAAACCGCAAATTTGTGTGTGATAGAAGGAGGCCCGC
TGCCGTTCTCGGAGGACATTTTAAGTCCGGGTTTTAAATATGGTGACCGGATTTTCACAGAGTACCCACA
GGATATTGTAGATTACTTCAAGAACTCATGTCCAGCGGGCTATACGTGGGAAAGGAGCTACCTCTTTGAG
GACGGAGCGGTCTGTCGATGCAACGTGGACATAACAGTCTCTGAAAAGGAGAACTGCATCTATCACAAAA
GTATCTTCAGAGGGGTGAATTTTCCCGCCGACGGCCCCGTAATGAAGAAAATGACCACTAATTGGGAAGC
TAGTACCGAGAAAATTGTGCCTGTTCCAAAGCAAGGGATATTAAAGGGAAAGGTCAAAATGTGCCTGTTG
CTGAAGGATGGCGGTCGTTATCATTGCCAGTTTGATACGGTATATAAAGCTAAATCAGTGCCCTCCAAGA
TGCCAGAATGGCATTTTATACAGCATAAGCTCCTTAGGGAGGACCGCTCTGATGCTAAAAACCAGAAATG
GCAATTAACAGAACATGCAATCGCAGGCATGGACGAGCTGTACAAGTAAGCGGCCGCGACTCTAGATCAT
AATCAGCCATACCACATTTGTAGAGGTTTTACTTGCTTTAAAAAACCTCCCACACCTCCCCCTGAACCTG
AAACATAAAATGAATGCAATTGTTGTTGTTAACTTGTTTATTGCAGCTTATAATGGTTACAAATAAAGCA
ATAGCATCACAAATTTCACAAATAAAGCATTTTTTTCACTGCATTCTAGTTGTGGTTTGTCCAAACTCAT
CAATGTATCTTAAGGCGTAAATTGTAAGCGTTAATATTTTGTTAAAATTCGCGTTAAATTTTTGTTAAAT
CAGCTCATTTTTTAACCAATAGGCCGAAATCGGCAAAATCCCTTATAAATCAAAAGAATAGACCGAGATA
GGGT
[37 nt withheld, positions 1825-1861]
AAAGAACGTGGACTCCAACGTCAAAGG
[49 nt withheld, positions 1889-1937]
T
[91 nt withheld, positions 1939-2029]
G
[124 nt withheld, positions 2031-2154]
CAGGTGGCACTTTTCGGGGAAATGTGCGCGGAACCCCTATTTGTTTATTTTTCTAAATACATTCAAATAT
GTATCCGCTCATGAGACAATAACCCTGATAAATGCTTCAATAATATTGAAAAAGGAAGAGTCCTGAGGCG
GAAAGAACCAGCTGTGGAATGTGTGTCAGTTAGGGTGTGGAAAGTCCCCAGGCTCCCCAGCAGGCAGAAG
TATGCAAAGCATGCATCTCAATTAGTCAGCAACCAGGTGTGGAAAGTCCCCAGGCTCCCCAGCAGGCAGA
AGTATGCAAAGCATGCATCTCAATTAGTCAGCAACCATAGTCCCGCCCCTAACTCCGCCCATCCCGCCCC
TAACTCCGCCCAGTTCCGCCCATTCTCCGCCCCATGGCTGACTAATTTTTTTTATTTATGCAGAGGCCGA
GGCCGCCTCGGCCTCTGAGCTATTCCAGAAGTAGTGAGGAGGCTTTTTTGGAGGCCTAGGCTTTTGCAAA
GATCGATCAAGAGACAGGATGAGGATCGTTTCGCATGATTGAACAAGATGGATTGCACGCAGGTTCTCCG
GCCGCTTGGGTGGAGAGGCTATTCGGCTATGACTGGGCACAACAGACAATCGGCTGCTCTGATGCCGCCG
TGTTCCGGCTGTCAGCGCAGGGGCGCCCGGTTCTTTTTGTCAAGACCGACCTGTCCGGTGCCCTGAATGA
ACTGCAAGACGAGGCAGCGCGGCTATCGTGGCTGGCCACGACGGGCGTTCCTTGCGCAGCTGTGCTCGAC
GTTGTCACTGAAGCGGGAAGGGACTGGCTGCTATTGGGCGAAGTGCCGGGGCAGGATCTCCTGTCATCTC
ACCTTGCTCCTGCCGAGAAAGTATCCATCATGGCTGATGCAATGCGGCGGCTGCATACGCTTGATCCGGC
TACCTGCCCATTCGACCACCAAGCGAAACATCGCATCGAGCGAGCACGTACTCGGATGGAAGCCGGTCTT
GTCGATCAGGATGATCTGGACGAAGAGCATCAGGGGCTCGCGCCAGCCGAACTGTTCGCCAGGCTCAAGG
CGAGCATGCCCGACGGCGAGGATCTCGTCGTGACCCATGGCGATGCCTGCTTGCCGAATATCATGGTGGA
AAATGGCCGCTTTTCTGGATTCATCGACTGTGGCCGGCTGGGTGTGGCGGACCGCTATCAGGACATAGCG
TTGGCTACCCGTGATATTGCTGAAGAGCTTGGCGGCGAATGGGCTGACCGCTTCCTCGTGCTTTACGGTA
TCGCCGCTCCCGATTCGCAGCGCATCGCCTTCTATCGCCTTCTTGACGAGTTCTTCTGAGCGGGACTCTG
GGGTTCGAAATGACCGACCAAGCGACGCCCAACCTGCCATCACGAGATTTCGATTCCACCGCCGCCTTCT
ATGAAAGGTTGGGCTTCGGAATCGTTTTCCGGGACGCCGGCTGGATGATCCTCCAGCGCGGGGATCTCAT
GCTGGAGTTCTTCGCCCACCCTAGGGGGAGGCTAACTGAAACACGGAAGGAGACAATACCGGAAGGAACC
CGCGCTATGACGGCAATAAAAAGACAGAATAAAACGCACGGTGTTGGGTCGTTTGTTCATAAACGCGGGG
TTCGGTCCCAGGGCTGGCACTCTGTCGATACCCCACCGAGACCCCATTGGGGCCAATACGCCCGCGTTTC
TTCCTTTTCCCCACCCCACCCCCCAAGTTCGGGTGAAGGCCCAGGGCTCGCAGCCAACGTCGGGGCGGCA
GGCCCTGCCATAGCCTCAGGTTACTCATATATACTTTAGATTGATTTAAAACTTCATTTTTAATTTAAAA
GGATCTAGGTGAAGATCCTTTTTGATAATCTCATGACCAAAATCCCTTAACGTGAGTTTTCGTTCCACTG
AGCGTCAGACCCCGTAGAAAAGATCAAAGGATCTTCTTGAGATCCTTTTTTTCTGCGCGTAATCTGCTGC
TTGCAAACAAAAAAACCACCGCTACCAGCGGTGGTTTGTTTGCCGGATCAAGAGCTACCAACTCTTTTTC
CGAAGGTAACTGGCTTCAGCAGAGCGCAGATACCAAATACTGTTCTTCTAGTGTAGCCGTAGTTAGGCCA
CCACTTCAAGAACTCTGTAGCACCGCCTACATACCTCGCTCTGCTAATCCTGTTACCAGTGGCTGCTGCC
AGTGGCGATAAGTCGTGTCTTACCGGGTTGGACTCAAGACGATAGTTACCGGATAAGGCGCAGCGGTCGG
GCTGAACGGGGGGTTCGTGCACACAGCCCAGCTTGGAGCGAACGACCTACACCGAACTGAGATACCTACA
GCGTGAGCTATGAGAAAGCGCCACGCTTCCCGAAGGGAGAAAGGCGGACAGGTATCCGGTAAGCGGCAGG
GTCGGAACAGGAGAGCGCACGAGGGAGCTTCCAGGGGGAAACGCCTGGTATCTTTATAGTCCTGTCGGGT
TTCGCCACCTCTGACTTGAGCGTCGATTTTTGTGATGCTCGTCAGGGGGGCGGAGCCTATGGAAAAACGC
CAGCAACGCGGCCTTTTTACGGTTCCTGGCCTTTTGCTGGCCTTTTGCTCACATGTTCTTTCCTGCGTTA
TCCCCTGATTCTGTGGATAACCGTATTACCGCCATGCATTAGTTATTAATAGTAATCAATTACGGGGTCA
TTAGTTCATAGCCCATATATGGAGTTCCG
